>Addgene plasmid #70980 | pFOSGE_COF3D06 | depositor partial sequence | sequence record 126922 | insert
ATGGCCGTTAAGCAGAATAACAGCGAGGCGGGTGATAATGCCTCGGATAATGCCGGAGGAGCTGGCAACG
GCATTCCGCCCAACGCCAAACCCATGTCCGCGAACGGAATGGCGAATGCCGAAGAGAACGTATTGCCAAA
GGGCATGGACACGGGTTCGCCCGCTGGCGAGAGCCTGAACTCCAACCGATCGGGCAAGCGGGATATTAAG
GCCCTGCTGGCATACCTCCAAAGCATCGATATGCCGGAGCAAGGCCACAATGTGATGGCCATCTGCGAGA
GGGTTATCGTGGACTTGGCCCGTCTGCAAATTCCACGAGGCGCATCCTGTCCACGCCTAAAGGAAGACGT
CTGCCAGGTCGGTGCCTTTCTGGCTACGCGCAACGAGAAGTTCCACCAAATGTTCTACCTGCGTGTCGTC
TACGAGCTGATCACCAAGTCGCCATTCGAGCCACCACCCTCGTGTGCCGTGGCCATTGTGTTCCAGCTGT
TCGACTCCACGCAGATCCTGGAGGCTGTACACTCGCTGCTGGAACAGAATGTGCAGGACTCGAGCATTAA
GAAGACGGTGAACCTGCTCTGTGATTGGATCACGTACTGCACCTTTTGCAGCACTCTCAATCTTTGGGTG
CTGGCGCTGCTCAAGGGGCTAAGGGATCAGGGCAAAATGGCGCTGCTCGACGAGATTGCAATGGACAACA
TCGAGAAGCTGTTCCACGTGATGATCTTTCCGGCGCTGAGGCAAAAGGCCGCACCGGTTGTGTTTCACAT
GCTGTCAACGATTAATCAGACCCCCGAGGTTTTTCACAAGATCTTGCCAAGGATCCCACGAGTCCTGCAG
TATGTGAAGAATCAGTCGACCACCATGGACGAGATTGGCCTGGAAACCAAGAAATGTCTGCAGCAACTGG
TCGACCTAACCAGCGCCCTAATGCTACGTTTCTATGATCAGGATGAGCTCTATGTCGCAACCAAGAAAGC
CCTGCAGACCTATGAGCCCTCTCCGAATTGCGTGGCTCTGGCAAAGGCAATGCATGAGAATGCCCAGCCG
TGGGGTCGGCGGAATGCGAGGGTTGGACTCGTTAACCTGGGGAATACCTGCTACATGAATAGCGTACTTC
AGGCGCTAGCCATGACCAGCGATTTTAGCAGGCAAATCCTGCTTATCGAGTGCAATTCAGTGCTGCTCAT
GAAAGTGCAGCAGCAGATTGCCCTGATGCATCACTCGCTGCGCTACGAACTAACGCCTTCGCGAGTGCTG
AACGCCACCCGGCCGCCTAGCTTCACGCCCGGCCTACAACAGGACAGCTCCGAGTTCCTAGGATATCTGC
TCGACCTGCTGCACGAGCACGAGATCAACAGCTCCTCAGTCACTGGTCACAGTGTTGGTCCTCCGAAGAC
CGGCAGGGAAGTGGACGACGTGCCCGCACTGCTGAGCGAGGATATATTGTCGAGCGGCGTTATTCCGTAC
AACAGCAAGGATCACGAGCTCAGCAGTGGAAGCAACAGTGACAATTGTAATCACAAGCCCACACCGACAC
CACCCGCGACTCCCACCAAAGCCACCAACGGCTTAAAGCAGCAGGGCCAGCAGGTTGATCAGGCGAAGCC
ACCATCTACCATTGACAAGACGTTCGCTGGCAAGCTTTCCACCACCTATCGATGTTTAAACTGCGGCTGG
GAGAGCCGGAACGAGGACAGCTTTCGCGAGCTGCAGCTGTCTTTTCCCGATGATAAGGAAGACTGTGGAG
CCACCAACTACTCGGTGCAGGATCTGATCGAGTACTACTGCTCGCCCGAGAAGCTGGACGGTGACAATCA
ATATTTCTGTCCACAATGCAAGAAGCTTTGCGATGCGGAGCGCCACATCGGGGTCACCCAGGCACCGAAG
AACCTTATTCTCACGCTCAAGCAGTTCAAGTACGATCAGAAGTACCACTTCCGCACCAAGCTCATGCATA
AGGTGTTCCACGATGAGAGCGTCACAGTAAAAATGTCGGCAAAGGACTCGCTGCAGGAGATGTCCACTGT
GCACTATGATCTGTATGCGGGTGTTGTTCACGCCGGGTACAGCATGGATTCCGGTCACTACTTTACGTTC
GCGGCGGATCAAGCCAAGAATTGGTACAAGTTCAACGATAACGTGGTTACCCACTCCAAGCCGGAGGAGA
TGCACAATCTCACTTCGCCCAACACGCCCTACATCCTGTTCTACAAGATGTGCGGCCACTCCAATGAGTC
TAATTCGGTTACGGCCAGCTGCAGTTCGAGTATGGTATCGGGCTCAAATGACCAGGTGGTCTCGGTGCCA
CTGTCGCCGCCTCTGAAGCTGGAGGAGTTGCCACGCCGACTTCGCGACTACGTAAGAAAGGACAACCATG
TTTACAACGAAGAGTTGAAGATGCAACGCTTTAAGCGTGGCAACAGCGGTCACGGCAATGCGTTTGTCAG
CCGGCACAACTTTGATGGCGATGGTGACGAGGACGACAAGGCGCCGCCGCCGCCCGGAGGATGTGGAGGC
AATGGACTGGGCATGAACATCAACCGCTTCGTCTTC
