>Addgene plasmid #70980 | pFOSGE_COF3D06 | addgene partial sequence | sequence record 131569 | M13-F20 5'-TGTAAAACGACGGCCAGT-3'
TTTTGACTGATAGTGACCTGTTCGTTGCAACAAATTGATGAGCAATGCTTTTTTATAATGCCAACTTTGT
ACAAAAAAGCAGGCTTCATGGCCGTTAAGCAGAATAACAGCGAGGCGGGTGATAATGCCTCGGATAATGC
CGGAGGAGCTGGCAACGGCATTCCGCCCAACGCCAAACCCATGTCCGCGAACGGAATGGCGAATGCCGAA
GAGAACGTATTGCCAAAGGGCATGGACACGGGTTCGCCCGCTGGCGAGAGCCTGAACTCCAACCGATCGG
GCAAGCGGGATATTAAGGCCCTGCTGGCATACCTCCAAAGCATCGATATGCCGGAGCAAGGCCACAATGT
GATGGCCATCTGCGAGAGGGTTATCGTGGACTTGGCCCGTCTGCAAATTCCACGAGGCGCATCCTGTCCA
CGCCTAAAGGAAGACGTCTGCCAGGTCGGTGCCTTTCTGGCTACGCGCAACGAGAAGTTCCACCAAATGT
TCTACCTGCGTGTCGTCTACGAGCTGATCACCAAGTCGCCATTCGAGCCACCACCCTCGTGTGCCGTGGC
CATTGTGTTCCAGCTGTTCGACTCCACGCAGATCCTGGAGGCTGTACACTCGCTGCTGGAACAGAATGTG
CAGGACTCGAGCATTAAGAAGACGGTGAACCTGCTCTGTGATTGGATCACGTACTGCACCTTTTGCAGCA
CTCTCAATCTTTGGGTGCTGGCGCTGCTCAAGGGGCTAAGGGATCAGGGCAAAATGGCGCTGCTCGACGA
GATTGC
