>Addgene plasmid #70980 | pFOSGE_COF3D06 | addgene partial sequence | sequence record 131570 | M13-Rev 5'-CAGGAAACAGCTATGACC-3'
GCCAACTTTGTACAAGAAAGCTGGGTCGAAGACGAAGCGGTTGATGTTCATGCCCAGTCCATTGCCTCCA
CATCCTCCGGGCGGCGGCGGCGCCTTGTCGTCCTCGTCACCATCGCCATCAAAGTTGTGCCGGCTGACAA
ACGCATTGCCGTGACCGCTGTTGCCACGCTTAAAGCGTTGCATCTTCAACTCTTCGTTGTAAACATGGTT
GTCCTTTCTTACGTAGTCGCGAAGTCGGCGTGGCAACTCCTCCAGCTTCAGAGGCGGCGACAGTGGCACC
GAGACCACCTGGTCATTTGAGCCCGATACCATACTCGAACTGCAGCTGGCCGTAACCGAATTAGACTCAT
TGGAGTGGCCGCACATCTTGTAGAACAGGATGTAGGGCGTGTTGGGCGAAGTGAGATTGTGCATCTCCTC
CGGCTTGGAGTGGGTAACCACGTTATCGTTGAACTTGTACCAATTCTTGGCTTGATCCGCCGCGAACGT
