[The description below was written by a language model from this plasmid's Addgene catalogue record.]
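Description:
pFOSGE_COF3D06 is a Gateway entry clone built on the pDONR221 donor vector backbone, carrying the Drosophila melanogaster gene CG8830 as an insert of about 2.6 kb. It is a bacterial cloning plasmid rather than an expression vector: it is maintained at high copy in standard E. coli cloning strains and selected with kanamycin. The insert was introduced by Gateway recombination. In a pDONR221-derived entry clone this normally means that the donor vector's counter-selectable cassette has been replaced by the gene of interest, leaving it flanked by attL recombination sites, although the record includes no feature table to confirm the exact site arrangement or the boundaries of the insert. M13 forward and reverse primer sites flanking the cloning region are listed for sequence verification of the insert.

As an entry clone, the plasmid has no stated promoter, tag or reporter driving CG8830, and the record does not say whether the open reading frame retains its stop codon or is configured for N- or C-terminal fusions. Its role is to serve as a shuttle source: the CG8830 sequence can be moved by LR recombination into any compatible Gateway destination vector, which then supplies the promoter, fusion partners and host-specific elements required for expression. The associated publication concerns the context-dependent regulatory functions of transcriptional regulators, suggesting that this clone belongs to a larger collection of fly transcription factor and cofactor entry clones assembled for systematic functional testing, though the specific assay role of CG8830 is not described in the record.
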