Addgene plasmid #70980: pFOSGE_COF3D06
Purpose: Gateway entry clone
Depositing lab: Alexander Stark. Depositing organization: Research Institute of Molecular Pathology (IMP). Publication: Transcriptional regulators form diverse groups with context-dependent regulatory functions. Stampfel G, Kazmar T, Frank O, Wienerroither S, Reiter F, Stark A. Nature. 2015 Nov 9. doi: 10.1038/nature15545. PubMed 26550828.
Backbone
  Vector backbone: pDONR221
  Backbone manufacturer: Invitrogen
  Backbone size w/o insert (bp): 4762
  Vector type: Gateway entry vector
Growth in bacteria
  Bacterial resistance: Kanamycin, 50 μg/mL
  Growth temperature: 37°C
  Growth strain: DH5alpha
  Copy number: High Copy
Gene/Insert
  Gene/Insert name: CG8830 (alt names: FBgn0033738; CG8830, FBtr0087950)
  Species: D. melanogaster (fly)
  Insert size (bp): 2556
  Cloning method: Gateway Cloning
  Sequencing primers: 5′ M13-F20; 3′ M13R
Terms and licenses: Academic/Nonprofit Terms; Industry Terms: Not Available to Industry
How to cite: pFOSGE_COF3D06 was a gift from Alexander Stark (Addgene plasmid # 70980 ; http://n2t.net/addgene:70980 ; RRID:Addgene_70980)
